Addgene plasmid #103367: LSB-hsa-miR-222-3p
Purpose: Used to sense miRNA activity using fluorescence based tools. hsa-miR-222-3p target in 3' UTR of of mKate. miRNA activity can be measured by the repression of mKate2 relative to EBFP2 fluorescent proteins . Plasmid is inherently unstable; please see Depositor Comments
Depositing lab: Ron Weiss. Depositing organization: Massachusetts Institute of Technology. Publication: A mixed antagonistic/synergistic miRNA repression model enables accurate predictions of multi-input miRNA sensor activity. Gam JJ, Babb J, Weiss R. Nat Commun. 2018 Jun 22;9(1):2430. doi: 10.1038/s41467-018-04575-0. PubMed 29934631.
Backbone
  Vector backbone: Low Sensor Backbone (LSB)
  Vector type: Mammalian Expression, Synthetic Biology
Growth in bacteria
  Bacterial resistance: Ampicillin and Kanamycin, 100 & 50 μg/mL
  Growth temperature: 30°C
  Growth strain: NEB Stable
  Copy number: High Copy
Gene/Insert
  Gene/Insert name: hsa-miR-222-3p target
  Species: H. sapiens (human)
  Entrez Gene: MIR222 (a.k.a. MIRN222, miRNA222, mir-222)
  Promoter: EF-1a
  Cloning method: Gibson Cloning
Terms and licenses: Academic/Nonprofit Terms; Industry Terms: Not Available to Industry
Depositor comments: Please note that this plasmid is inherently unstable due to a repeating poly A element. We recommend performing a diagnostic digest on multiple colonies upon receipt. The depositors would like to note the presence of several discrepancies between the depositor sequence and physical plasmid sequence. In particular, the sequences upstream and downstream of the puromycin coding region have 10 bp insertions which do not affect the ability to perform puromycin selection. The sequences for those regions within the physical plasmids are as follows: Upstream of Puro: GAATTCGACCGCCTGTCTCAAGGTGCCACC; Downstream of Puro: GCTTTGAGACTACGCGTGAATTCACTCCTC.
How to cite: LSB-hsa-miR-222-3p was a gift from Ron Weiss (Addgene plasmid # 103367 ; http://n2t.net/addgene:103367 ; RRID:Addgene_103367)
