[The description below was written by a language model from this plasmid's Addgene catalogue record and pLannotate feature annotations shown in this document.]
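Description:
LSB-hsa-miR-222-3p is a mammalian expression plasmid from a synthetic-biology toolkit, built on the Low Sensor Backbone (LSB), that reports the activity of the human microRNA miR-222-3p by ratiometric fluorescence. It is an approximately 11 kb high-copy plasmid carrying a ColE1/pUC-type origin and two bacterial markers, AmpR (β-lactamase) and KanR (aminoglycoside phosphotransferase), so it is selected with ampicillin and kanamycin together. A remnant lac promoter/operator region is also annotated in the backbone.

The payload consists of two parallel transcription units of matching architecture. Each has an EF-1α core promoter with EF-1α intron A, a fluorescent protein coding sequence flanked by Gateway attB scars (attB4, attB1, attB2), and a rabbit β-globin polyadenylation signal. One unit encodes the red protein mKate2 and, according to the record, carries the hsa-miR-222-3p target in its 3' UTR. The target is not annotated as a feature, but presumably lies in the unannotated stretch between attB2 and the β-globin sequences. The other unit encodes the blue protein EBFP2 without a target and serves as an internal normaliser for plasmid delivery and expression. When miR-222-3p is active in the transfected cell, mKate2 is repressed relative to EBFP2, and this ratio gives a quantitative readout of miRNA activity.

A puromycin N-acetyltransferase (PuroR) coding sequence with its own β-globin poly(A) signal allows puromycin selection in mammalian cells, though no promoter for it is annotated. The depositor notes that the repeated poly(A) elements make the plasmid inherently unstable. The depositor also reports that the physical plasmid differs slightly from the deposited sequence, including short insertions flanking the PuroR gene that do not impair selection.
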