Features (pLannotate 1.2.2; 28 found; start..end, strand, type, name):
     87..675     -  rep_origin     ori: high-copy-number ColE1/pMB1/pBR322/pUC origin of replication
    846..1706    -  CDS            AmpR: β-lactamase; bla; confers resistance to ampicillin, carbenicillin, and related antibiotics
   1707..1778    -  promoter       AmpR promoter: bla
   1857..2456    +  CDS            PuroR: puromycin N-acetyltransferase; pac from Streptomyces alboniger; confers resistance to puromycin
   2461..2541    +  CDS            HBB (fragment): HBB_PONPY - Experimental evidence at transcript level: Swiss-Prot protein existence level 2. Involved in oxygen transport from the lung to the various peripheral tissues. From Pongo pygmaeus (Bornean orangutan).
   2612..2667    +  polyA_signal   β-globin poly(A) signal: rabbit β-globin polyadenylation signal (Gil and Proudfoot, 1987)
   3646..3666    +  protein_bind   attB4: mutant version of attB; core recombination site for the Gateway® BP reaction BP Clonase™
   3734..3945    +  promoter       EF-1α core promoter: core promoter for human elongation factor EF-1α
   3946..4884    +  intron         EF-1α intron A: intron upstream of the start codon of human EF-1α
   4911..4931    +  protein_bind   attB1: mutant version of attB; core recombination site for the Gateway® BP reaction BP Clonase™
   4951..5646    +  CDS            mKate2: mKate2 is a basic (constitutively fluorescent) red fluorescent protein published in 2009, derived from Entacmaea quadricolor. It is reported to be a rapidly-maturing monomer with moderate acid sensitivity.
   5666..5690    -  protein_bind   attB2: mutant version of attB; recombination site for the Gateway® BP reaction BP Clonase™
   5830..5904    +  CDS            HBB (fragment): HBB_PONPY - Experimental evidence at transcript level: Swiss-Prot protein existence level 2. Involved in oxygen transport from the lung to the various peripheral tissues. From Pongo pygmaeus (Bornean orangutan).
   5975..6030    +  polyA_signal   β-globin poly(A) signal: rabbit β-globin polyadenylation signal (Gil and Proudfoot, 1987)
   6414..6439    +  misc_feature   SA: splice acceptor site
   7111..7131    +  protein_bind   attB4: mutant version of attB; core recombination site for the Gateway® BP reaction BP Clonase™
   7199..7410    +  promoter       EF-1α core promoter: core promoter for human elongation factor EF-1α
   7411..8349    +  intron         EF-1α intron A: intron upstream of the start codon of human EF-1α
   8376..8396    +  protein_bind   attB1: mutant version of attB; core recombination site for the Gateway® BP reaction BP Clonase™
   8407..9123    +  CDS            EBFP2: EBFP2 is a basic (constitutively fluorescent) blue fluorescent protein published in 2007, derived from Aequorea victoria. It is reported to be a rapidly-maturing monomer with moderate acid sensitivity.
   9131..9155    -  protein_bind   attB2: mutant version of attB; recombination site for the Gateway® BP reaction BP Clonase™
   9159..9239    +  CDS            HBB (fragment): HBB_PONPY - Experimental evidence at transcript level: Swiss-Prot protein existence level 2. Involved in oxygen transport from the lung to the various peripheral tissues. From Pongo pygmaeus (Bornean orangutan).
   9310..9365    +  polyA_signal   β-globin poly(A) signal: rabbit β-globin polyadenylation signal (Gil and Proudfoot, 1987)
   9748..9770    -  protein_bind   lac operator (fragment): The lac repressor binds to the lac operator to inhibit transcription in E. coli. This inhibition can be relieved by adding lactose or isopropyl-β-D-thiogalactopyranoside (IPTG). lac repressor encoded by lacI
   9774..9804    -  promoter       lac promoter: promoter for the E. coli lac operon
   9819..9840    -  protein_bind   CAP binding site: CAP binding activates transcription in the presence of cAMP. E. coli catabolite activator protein
   9853..9892    -  CDS            lacI (fragment): lac repressor; lacI; The lac repressor binds to the lac operator to inhibit transcription in E. coli. This inhibition can be relieved by adding lactose or isopropyl-β-D-thiogalactopyranoside (IPTG).
  10065..10874   +  CDS            KanR: aminoglycoside phosphotransferase; aph(3')-Ia; confers resistance to kanamycin in bacteria or G418 (Geneticin®) in eukaryotes
>Addgene plasmid #103367 | LSB-hsa-miR-222-3p | depositor full sequence | sequence record 195783 | Full Sequence
AATTGAGGGGATAACGCAGGAAAGAACATGTGAGCAAAAGGCCAGCAAAAGGCCAGGAACCGTAAAAAGG
CCGCGTTGCTGGCGTTTTTCCATAGGCTCCGCCCCCCTGACGAGCATCACAAAAATCGACGCTCAAGTCA
GAGGTGGCGAAACCCGACAGGACTATAAAGATACCAGGCGTTTCCCCCTGGAAGCTCCCTCGTGCGCTCT
CCTGTTCCGACCCTGCCGCTTACCGGATACCTGTCCGCCTTTCTCCCTTCGGGAAGCGTGGCGCTTTCTC
ATAGCTCACGCTGTAGGTATCTCAGTTCGGTGTAGGTCGTTCGCTCCAAGCTGGGCTGTGTGCACGAACC
CCCCGTTCAGCCCGACCGCTGCGCCTTATCCGGTAACTATCGTCTTGAGTCCAACCCGGTAAGACACGAC
TTATCGCCACTGGCAGCAGCCACTGGTAACAGGATTAGCAGAGCGAGGTATGTAGGCGGTGCTACAGAGT
TCTTGAAGTGGTGGCCTAACTACGGCTACACTAGAAGAACAGTATTTGGTATCTGCGCTCTGCTGAAGCC
AGTTACCTTCGGAAAAAGAGTTGGTAGCTCTTGATCCGGCAAACAAACCACCGCTGGTAGCGGTGGTTTT
TTTGTTTGCAAGCAGCAGATTACGCGCAGAAAAAAAGGATCTCAAGAAGATCCTTTGATCTTTTCTACGG
GGTCTGACGCTCAGTGGAACGAAAACTCACGTTAAGGGATTTTGGTCATGAGATTATCAAAAAGGATCTT
CACCTAGATCCTTTTAAATTAAAAATGAAGTTTTAAATCAATCTAAAGTATATATGAGTAAACTTGGTCT
GACAGTTACCAATGCTTAATCAGTGAGGCACCTATCTCAGCGATCTGTCTATTTCGTTCATCCATAGTTG
CCTGACTCCCCGTCGTGTAGATAACTACGATACGGGAGGGCTTACCATCTGGCCCCAGTGCTGCAATGAT
ACCGCGAGAACCACGCTCACCGGCTCCAGATTTATCAGCAATAAACCAGCCAGCCGGAAGGGCCGAGCGC
AGAAGTGGTCCTGCAACTTTATCCGCCTCCATCCAGTCTATTAATTGTTGCCGGGAAGCTAGAGTAAGTA
GTTCGCCAGTTAATAGTTTGCGCAACGTTGTTGCCATTGCTACAGGCATCGTGGTGTCACGCTCGTCGTT
TGGTATGGCTTCATTCAGCTCCGGTTCCCAACGATCAAGGCGAGTTACATGATCCCCCATGTTGTGCAAA
AAAGCGGTTAGCTCCTTCGGTCCTCCGATCGTTGTCAGAAGTAAGTTGGCCGCAGTGTTATCACTCATGG
TTATGGCAGCACTGCATAATTCTCTTACTGTCATGCCATCCGTAAGATGCTTTTCTGTGACTGGTGAGTA
CTCAACCAAGTCATTCTGAGAATAGTGTATGCGGCGACCGAGTTGCTCTTGCCCGGCGTCAATACGGGAT
AATACCGCGCCACATAGCAGAACTTTAAAAGTGCTCATCATTGGAAAACGTTCTTCGGGGCGAAAACTCT
CAAGGATCTTACCGCTGTTGAGATCCAGTTCGATGTAACCCACTCGTGCACCCAACTGATCTTCAGCATC
TTTTACTTTCACCAGCGTTTCTGGGTGAGCAAAAACAGGAAGGCAAAATGCCGCAAAAAAGGGAATAAGG
GCGACACGGAAATGTTGAATACTCATACTCTTCCTTTTTCAATATTATTGAAGCATTTATCAGGGTTATT
GTCTCATGAGCGGATACATATTTGAATGTAGCTCCGAATTTCTCGAGGGCTTGTCGACGACGGCGGTCTC
CGTCGTCAGGATCATGAATTCGACCCGCCTGCCACCATGACCGAGTACAAGCCCACGGTGCGCCTCGCCA
CCCGCGACGACGTCCCCCGGGCCGTACGCACCCTCGCCGCCGCGTTCGCCGACTACCCCGCCACGCGCCA
CACCGTCGACCCGGACCGCCACATCGAGCGGGTCACCGAGCTGCAAGAACTCTTCCTCACGCGCGTCGGG
CTCGACATCGGCAAGGTGTGGGTCGCGGACGACGGCGCCGCGGTGGCGGTCTGGACCACGCCGGAGAGCG
TCGAAGCGGGGGCGGTGTTCGCCGAGATCGGCCCGCGCATGGCCGAGTTGAGCGGTTCCCGGCTGGCCGC
GCAGCAACAGATGGAAGGCCTCCTGGCGCCGCACCGGCCCAAGGAGCCCGCGTGGTTCCTGGCCACCGTC
GGCGTCTCGCCCGACCACCAGGGCAAGGGTCTGGGCAGCGCCGTCGTGCTCCCCGGAGTGGAGGCGGCCG
AGCGCGCCGGGGTGCCCGCCTTCCTGGAGACATCCGCGCCCCGCAACCTCCCCTTCTACGAGCGGCTCGG
CTTCACCGTCACCGCCGACGTCGAGGTGCCCGAAGGACCGCGCACCTGGTGCATGACCCGCAAGCCCGGT
GCCTGATACGCGTGAATTCACTCCTCAGGTGCAGGCTGCCTATCAGAAGGTGGTGGCTGGTGTGGCCAAT
GCCCTGGCTCACAAATACCACTGAGATCTTTTTCCCTCTGCCAAAAATTATGGGGACATCATGAAGCCCC
TTGAGCATCTGACTTCTGGCTAATAAAGGAAATTTATTTTCATTGCAATAGTGTGTTGGAATTTTTTGTG
TCTCTCACTCGGAAGGACATATGGGAGGGCAAATCATTTAAAACATCAGAATGAGTATTTGGTTTAGAGT
TTGGCAACATATGCCCATATGCTGGCTGCCATGAACAAAGGTTGGCTATAAAGAGGTCATCAGTATATGA
AACAGCCCCCTGCTGTCCATTCCTTATTCCATAGAAAAGCCTTGACTTGAGGTTAGATTTTTTTTATATT
TTGTTTTGTGTTATTTTTTTCTTTAACATCCCTAAAATTTTCCTTACATGTTTTACTAGCCAGATTTTTC
CTCCTCTCCTGACTACTCCCAGTCATAGCTGTCCCTCTTCTCTTATGGAGATCCCTCGACCTGCAGCCCA
AGCTTGAATTCTCTAGAATTACCCTGTTATCCCTATGCTTGGTTTACCGAGCTCTTATTGGTTTTCAAAC
TTCATTGACTGTGCCCAACGCGCCTGGGAGCTCACGGGGACAGCCCCCCCCCAAAGCCCCCAGGGATGTA
ATTACGTCCCTCCCCCGCTAGGGGGCAGCAGCGAGCCGCCCGGGGCTCCGCTCCGGTCCGGCGCTCCCCC
CGCATCCCCGAGCCGGCAGCGTGCGGGGACAGCCCGGGCACGGGGAAGGTGGCACGGGATCGCTTTCCTC
TGAACGCTTCTCGCTGCTCTTTGAGCCTGCAGACACCTGGGGGGATACGGGGAAAAAGCTAGGCTGAAAG
ACCGGTTCTTAGAATGACACGCGCCTGGGAGCTCACGGGGACAGCCCCCCCCCAAAGCCCCCAGGGATGT
AATTACGTCCCTCCCCCGCTAGGGGGCAGCAGCGAGCCGCCCGGGGCTCCGCTCCGGTCCGGCGCTCCCC
CCGCATCCCCGAGCCGGCAGCGTGCGGGGACAGCCCGGGCACGGGGAAGGTGGCACGGGATCGCTTTCCT
CTGAACGCTTCTCGCTGCTCTTTGAGCCTGCAGACACCTGGGGGGATACGGGGAAAAAGCTAACTTCTGA
GACGACAACTTTGTATAGAAAAGTTGGCTCCGAATTCGCCCTTGACAGCAGAGATCCAGTTTGGTTAATT
AATTGGCTCCGGTGCCCGTCAGTGGGCAGAGCGCACATCGCCCACAGTCCCCGAGAAGTTGTGGGGAGGG
GTCGGCAATTGAACCGGTGCCTAGAGAAGGTGGCGCGGGGTAAACTGGGAAAGTGATGTCGTGTACTGGC
TCCGCCTTTTTCCCGAGGGTGGGGGAGAACCGTATATAAGTGCAGTAGTCGCCGTGAACGTTCTTTTTCG
CAACGGGTTTGCCGCCAGAACACAGGTAAGTGCCGTGTGTGGTTCCCGCGGGCCTGGCCTCTTTACGGGT
TATGGCCCTTGCGTGCCTTGAATTACTTCCACCTGGCTGCAGTACGTGATTCTTGATCCCGAGCTTCGGG
TTGGAAGTGGGTGGGAGAGTTCGAGGCCTTGCGCTTAAGGAGCCCCTTCGCCTCGTGCTTGAGTTGAGGC
CTGGCCTGGGCGCTGGGGCCGCCGCGTGCGAATCTGGTGGCACCTTCGCGCCTGTCTCGCTGCTTTCGAT
AAGTCTCTAGCCATTTAAAATTTTTGATGACCTGCTGCGACGCTTTTTTTCTGGCAAGATAGTCTTGTAA
ATGCGGGCCAAGATCTGCACACTGGTATTTCGGTTTTTGGGGCCGCGGGCGGCGACGGGGCCCGTGCGTC
CCAGCGCACATGTTCGGCGAGGCGGGGCCTGCGAGCGCGGCCACCGAGAATCGGACGGGGGTAGTCTCAA
GCTGGCCGGCCTGCTCTGGTGCCTGGCCTCGCGCCGCCGTGTATCGCCCCGCCCTGGGCGGCAAGGCTGG
CCCGGTCGGCACCAGTTGCGTGAGCGGAAAGATGGCCGCTTCCCGGCCCTGCTGCAGGGAGCTCAAAATG
GAGGACGCGGCGCTCGGGAGAGCGGGCGGGTGAGTCACCCACACAAAGGAAAAGGGCCTTTCCGTCCTCA
GCCGTCGCTTCATGTGACTCCACGGAGTACCGGGCGCCGTCCAGGCACCTCGATTAGTTCTCGAGCTTTT
GGAGTACGTCGTCTTTAGGTTGGGGGGAGGGGTTTTATGCGATGGAGTTTCCCCACACTGAGTGGGTGGA
GACTGAAGTTAGGCCAGCTTGGCACTTGATGTAATTCTCCTTGGAATTTGCCCTTTTTGAGTTTGGATCT
TGGTTCATTCTCAAGCCTCAGACAGTGGTTCAAAGTTTTTTTCTTCCATTTCAGGTGTCGTGAGAAGGGC
GAATTCGACCCAAGTTTGTACAAAAAAGCAGGCTGGATCCAGGTGCCACCATGGTGAGCGAGCTGATTAA
GGAGAACATGCACATGAAGCTGTACATGGAGGGCACCGTGAACAACCACCACTTCAAGTGCACATCCGAG
GGCGAAGGCAAGCCCTACGAGGGCACCCAGACCATGAGAATCAAGGCGGTCGAGGGCGGCCCTCTCCCCT
TCGCCTTCGACATCCTGGCTACCAGCTTCATGTACGGCAGCAAAACCTTCATCAACCACACCCAGGGCAT
CCCCGACTTCTTTAAGCAGTCCTTCCCCGAGGGCTTCACATGGGAGAGAGTCACCACATACGAAGATGGG
GGCGTGCTGACCGCTACCCAGGACACCAGCCTCCAGGACGGCTGCCTCATCTACAACGTCAAGATCAGAG
GGGTGAACTTCCCATCCAACGGCCCTGTGATGCAGAAGAAAACACTCGGCTGGGAGGCCTCCACCGAGAC
ACTGTACCCCGCTGACGGCGGCCTGGAAGGCAGAGCCGACATGGCCCTGAAGCTCGTGGGCGGGGGCCAC
CTGATCTGCAACCTTAAGACCACATACAGATCCAAGAAACCCGCTAAGAACCTCAAGATGCCCGGCGTCT
ACTATGTGGACAGGAGACTGGAAAGAATCAAGGAGGCCGACAAAGAGACATACGTCGAGCAGCACGAGGT
GGCTGTGGCCAGATACTGCGACCTCCCTAGCAAACTGGGGCACAAACTTAATTGAGAATTCTACCACCCA
GCTTTCTTGTACAAAGTGGTACGTCTCAAGACCAGAGGTCTCTGCTTACCCATTTACCCAGTAGCCAGAT
GTAGCTACCCAGTAGCCAGATGTAGCTACCCAGTAGCCAGATGTAGCTACCCAGTAGCCAGATGTAGCTC
AACCAGAAGAGACCTGTGCTTCACTCCTCAGGTGCAGGCTGCCTATCAGAAGGTGGTGGCTGGTGTGGCC
AATGCCCTGGCTCACAAATACCACTGAGATCTTTTTCCCTCTGCCAAAAATTATGGGGACATCATGAAGC
CCCTTGAGCATCTGACTTCTGGCTAATAAAGGAAATTTATTTTCATTGCAATAGTGTGTTGGAATTTTTT
GTGTCTCTCACTCGGAAGGACATATGGGAGGGCAAATCATTTAAAACATCAGAATGAGTATTTGGTTTAG
AGTTTGGCAACATATGCCCATATGCTGGCTGCCATGAACAAAGGTTGGCTATAAAGAGGTCATCAGTATA
TGAAACAGCCCCCTGCTGTCCATTCCTTATTCCATAGAAAAGCCTTGACTTGAGGTTAGATTTTTTTTAT
ATTTTGTTTTGTGTTATTTTTTTCTTTAACATCCCTAAAATTTTCCTTACATGTTTTACTAGCCAGATTT
TTCCTCCTCTCCTGACTACTCCCAGTCATAGCTGTCCCTCTTCTCTTATGGAGATCCCGAGCGGTGCGTT
TTTATGCTTGTAGTATTGTATAATGTTTTTAAGATCCAAGCTTCTGACCTCTTCTCTTCCTCCCACAGGG
CCTCGAGACAATTGCATCGATGGTACCAGTGAAAGTCTGCAATGAATTCGAGTTGGCGCGCCTGTCATTC
TAAATCTCTCTTTCAGCCTAAAGCTTTTTCCCCGTATCCCCCCAGGTGTCTGCAGGCTCAAAGAGCAGCG
AGAAGCGTTCAGAGGAAAGCGATCCCGTGCCACCTTCCCCGTGCCCGGGCTGTCCCCGCACGCTGCCGGC
TCGGGGATGCGGGGGGAGCGCCGGACCGGAGCGGAGCCCCGGGCGGCTCGCTGCTGCCCCCTAGCGGGGG
AGGGACGTAATTACATCCCTGGGGGCTTTGGGAGGGGGCTGTCCCCGTGAGCTCCCAGGCGCGCCTGTCA
TTCTAAATCTCTCTTTCAGCCTAAAGCTTTTTCCCCGTATCCCCCCAGGTGTCTGCAGGCTCAAAGAGCA
GCGAGAAGCGTTCAGAGGAAAGCGATCCCGTGCCACCTTCCCCGTGCCCGGGCTGTCCCCGCACGCTGCC
GGCTCGGGGATGCGGGGGGAGCGCCGGACCGGAGCGGAGCCCCGGGCGGCTCGCTGCTGCCCCCTAGCGG
GGGAGGGACGTAATTACATCCCTGGGGGCTTTGGGGGGGGGCTGTCCCCGTGAGCTCCCAGGCGCGCCAA
CTCGGTACCGTATCGATGTCGACGTTAACGCTAGTGATATCAACTTTGTATAGAAAAGTTGGCTCCGAAT
TCGCCCTTGACAGCAGAGATCCAGTTTGGTTAATTAATTGGCTCCGGTGCCCGTCAGTGGGCAGAGCGCA
CATCGCCCACAGTCCCCGAGAAGTTGTGGGGAGGGGTCGGCAATTGAACCGGTGCCTAGAGAAGGTGGCG
CGGGGTAAACTGGGAAAGTGATGTCGTGTACTGGCTCCGCCTTTTTCCCGAGGGTGGGGGAGAACCGTAT
ATAAGTGCAGTAGTCGCCGTGAACGTTCTTTTTCGCAACGGGTTTGCCGCCAGAACACAGGTAAGTGCCG
TGTGTGGTTCCCGCGGGCCTGGCCTCTTTACGGGTTATGGCCCTTGCGTGCCTTGAATTACTTCCACCTG
GCTGCAGTACGTGATTCTTGATCCCGAGCTTCGGGTTGGAAGTGGGTGGGAGAGTTCGAGGCCTTGCGCT
TAAGGAGCCCCTTCGCCTCGTGCTTGAGTTGAGGCCTGGCCTGGGCGCTGGGGCCGCCGCGTGCGAATCT
GGTGGCACCTTCGCGCCTGTCTCGCTGCTTTCGATAAGTCTCTAGCCATTTAAAATTTTTGATGACCTGC
TGCGACGCTTTTTTTCTGGCAAGATAGTCTTGTAAATGCGGGCCAAGATCTGCACACTGGTATTTCGGTT
TTTGGGGCCGCGGGCGGCGACGGGGCCCGTGCGTCCCAGCGCACATGTTCGGCGAGGCGGGGCCTGCGAG
CGCGGCCACCGAGAATCGGACGGGGGTAGTCTCAAGCTGGCCGGCCTGCTCTGGTGCCTGGCCTCGCGCC
GCCGTGTATCGCCCCGCCCTGGGCGGCAAGGCTGGCCCGGTCGGCACCAGTTGCGTGAGCGGAAAGATGG
CCGCTTCCCGGCCCTGCTGCAGGGAGCTCAAAATGGAGGACGCGGCGCTCGGGAGAGCGGGCGGGTGAGT
CACCCACACAAAGGAAAAGGGCCTTTCCGTCCTCAGCCGTCGCTTCATGTGACTCCACGGAGTACCGGGC
GCCGTCCAGGCACCTCGATTAGTTCTCGAGCTTTTGGAGTACGTCGTCTTTAGGTTGGGGGGAGGGGTTT
TATGCGATGGAGTTTCCCCACACTGAGTGGGTGGAGACTGAAGTTAGGCCAGCTTGGCACTTGATGTAAT
TCTCCTTGGAATTTGCCCTTTTTGAGTTTGGATCTTGGTTCATTCTCAAGCCTCAGACAGTGGTTCAAAG
TTTTTTTCTTCCATTTCAGGTGTCGTGAGAAGGGCGAATTCGACCCAAGTTTGTACAAAAAAGCAGGCTC
GCCACCATGGTGAGCAAGGGCGAGGAGCTGTTCACCGGGGTGGTGCCCATCCTGGTCGAGCTGGACGGCG
ACGTAAACGGCCACAAGTTCAGCGTGAGGGGCGAGGGCGAGGGCGATGCCACCAACGGCAAGCTGACCCT
GAAGTTCATCTGCACCACCGGCAAGCTGCCCGTGCCCTGGCCCACCCTCGTGACCACCCTGAGCCACGGC
GTGCAGTGCTTCGCCCGCTACCCCGACCACATGAAGCAGCACGACTTCTTCAAGTCCGCCATGCCCGAAG
GCTACGTCCAGGAGCGCACCATCTTCTTCAAGGACGACGGCACCTACAAGACCCGCGCCGAGGTGAAGTT
CGAGGGCGACACCCTAGTGAACCGCATCGAGCTGAAGGGCGTCGACTTCAAGGAGGACGGCAACATCCTG
GGGCACAAGCTGGAGTACAACTTCAACAGCCACAACATCTATATCATGGCCGTCAAGCAGAAGAACGGCA
TCAAGGTGAACTTCAAGATCCGCCACAACGTGGAGGACGGCAGCGTGCAGCTCGCCGACCACTACCAGCA
GAACACCCCCATCGGCGACGGCCCCGTGCTGCTGCCCGACAGCCACTACCTGAGCACCCAGTCCGTGCTG
AGCAAAGACCCCAACGAGAAGCGCGATCACATGGTCCTGCTGGAGTTCCGCACCGCCGCCGGGATCACTC
TCGGCATGGACGAGCTGTACAAGTAATACCACCCAGCTTTCTTGTACAAAGTGGTACGCGTGAATTCACT
CCTCAGGTGCAGGCTGCCTATCAGAAGGTGGTGGCTGGTGTGGCCAATGCCCTGGCTCACAAATACCACT
GAGATCTTTTTCCCTCTGCCAAAAATTATGGGGACATCATGAAGCCCCTTGAGCATCTGACTTCTGGCTA
ATAAAGGAAATTTATTTTCATTGCAATAGTGTGTTGGAATTTTTTGTGTCTCTCACTCGGAAGGACATAT
GGGAGGGCAAATCATTTAAAACATCAGAATGAGTATTTGGTTTAGAGTTTGGCAACATATGCCCATATGC
TGGCTGCCATGAACAAAGGTTGGCTATAAAGAGGTCATCAGTATATGAAACAGCCCCCTGCTGTCCATTC
CTTATTCCATAGAAAAGCCTTGACTTGAGGTTAGATTTTTTTTATATTTTGTTTTGTGTTATTTTTTTCT
TTAACATCCCTAAAATTTTCCTTACATGTTTTACTAGCCAGATTTTTCCTCCTCTCCTGACTACTCCCAG
TCATAGCTGTCCCTCTTCTCTTATGGAGATCCCTCGACCTGCAGCCCAAGCTTGGCGTAATCATGGTCAT
AGCTGTTTCCTGTGTGAAATTGTTATCCGCTCACAATTCCACACAACATACGAGCCGGAAGCATAAAGTG
TAAAGCCTGGGGTGCCTAATGAGTGAGCTAACTCACATTAATTGCGTTGCGCTCACTGCCCGCTTTCCAG
TCGGGAAACCTGTCGTGCCAGCGGATCGACAGTACTAAGCTTGGTCTAATACCCAATCTCTCGTCTTATC
CAGATGTTTTATACGCCTCTGGCCCGTGTCTCAAAATCTCTGATGTTACATTGCACAAGATAAAATAATA
TCATCATGAACAATAAAACTGTCTGCTTACATAAACAGTAATACAAGGGGTGTTATGAGCCATATTCAAC
GGGAAACGTCGAGGCCGCGATTAAATTCCAACATGGATGCTGATTTATATGGGTATAAATGGGCTCGCGA
TAATGTCGGGCAATCAGGTGCGACAATCTATCGCTTGTATGGGAAGCCCGATGCGCCAGAGTTGTTTCTG
AAACATGGCAAAGGTAGCGTTGCCAATGATGTTACAGATGAGATGGTCAGACTAAACTGGCTGACGGAAT
TTATGCCTCTTCCGACCATCAAGCATTTTATCCGTACTCCTGATGATGCATGGTTACTCACCACTGCGAT
CCCCGGAAAAACAGCATTCCAGGTATTAGAAGAATATCCTGATTCAGGTGAAAATATTGTTGATGCGCTG
GCAGTGTTCCTGCGCCGGTTGCATTCGATTCCTGTTTGTAATTGTCCTTTTAACAGCGATCGCGTATTTC
GTCTCGCTCAGGCGCAATCACGAATGAATAACGGTTTGGTTGATGCGAGTGATTTTGATGACGAGCGTAA
TGGCTGGCCTGTTGAACAAGTCTGGAAAGAAATGCATAAACTTTTGCCATTCTCACCGGATTCAGTCGTC
ACTCATGGTGATTTCTCACTTGATAACCTTATTTTTGACGAGGGGAAATTAATAGGTTGTATTGATGTTG
GACGAGTCGGAATCGCAGACCGATACCAGGATCTTGCCATCCTATGGAACTGCCTCGGTGAGTTTTCTCC
TTCATTACAGAAACGGCTTTTTCAAAAATATGGTATTGATAATCCTGATATGAATAAATTGCAGTTTCAT
TTGATGCTCGATGAGTTTTTCTAATCAGAATTGGTTAATTGGTTGTAACACTGGCAGAGCATTACGCTGA
CTTGACGGGACGGCGCAAGCTCATGACCAAAATCCCTTAACGTGAGTTACGCGTCGTTCCACTGAGCGTC
AGAGGTATCACTAGTATTACAGAGGTAAGTTATAACAGTCGCCTAACCC
