>Addgene plasmid #103367 | LSB-hsa-miR-222-3p | depositor partial sequence | sequence record 195784 | hsa-miR-222-3p target
ACCCAGTAGCCAGATGTAGCT
