>Addgene plasmid #103367 | LSB-hsa-miR-222-3p | addgene partial sequence | sequence record 272267 | mKate2-F 5'-ACCCGCTAAGAACCTCAAGA-3'
TCAAGGAGGCCGACAAAGAGACATACGTCGAGCAGCACGAGGTGGCTGTGGCCAGATACTGCGACCTCCC
TAGCAAACTGGGGCACAAACTTAATTGAGAATTCTACCACCCAGCTTTCTTGTACAAAGTGGTACGTCTC
AAGACCAGAGGTCTCTGCTTACCCATTTACCCAGTAGCCAGATGTAGCTACCCAGTAGCCAGATGTAGCT
ACCCAGTAGCCAGATGTAGCTACCCAGTAGCCAGATGTAGCTCAACCAGAAGAGACCTGTGCTTCACTCC
TCAGGTGCAGGCTGCCTATCAGAAGGTGGTGGCTGGTGTGGCCAATGCCCTGGCTCACAAATACCACTGA
GATCTTTTTCCCTCTGCCAAAAATTATGGGGACATCATGAAGCCCCTTGAGCATCTGACTTCTGGCTAAT
AAAGGAAATTTATTTTCATTGCAATAGTGTGTTGGAATTTTTT
